>Addgene plasmid #133423 | pGAPZ-STE2-1D4 | depositor full sequence | sequence record 256401 | Full Sequence
CGCGTTGCTGGCGTTTTTCCATAGGCTCCGCCCCCCTGACGAGCATCACAAAAATCGACGCTCAAGTCAG
AGGTGGCGAAACCCGACAGGACTATAAAGATACCAGGCGTTTCCCCCTGGAAGCTCCCTCGTGCGCTCTC
CTGTTCCGACCCTGCCGCTTACCGGATACCTGTCCGCCTTTCTCCCTTCGGGAAGCGTGGCGCTTTCTCA
ATGCTCACGCTGTAGGTATCTCAGTTCGGTGTAGGTCGTTCGCTCCAAGCTGGGCTGTGTGCACGAACCC
CCCGTTCAGCCCGACCGCTGCGCCTTATCCGGTAACTATCGTCTTGAGTCCAACCCGGTAAGACACGACT
TATCGCCACTGGCAGCAGCCACTGGTAACAGGATTAGCAGAGCGAGGTATGTAGGCGGTGCTACAGAGTT
CTTGAAGTGGTGGCCTAACTACGGCTACACTAGAAGGACAGTATTTGGTATCTGCGCTCTGCTGAAGCCA
GTTACCTTCGGAAAAAGAGTTGGTAGCTCTTGATCCGGCAAACAAACCACCGCTGGTAGCGGTGGTTTTT
TTGTTTGCAAGCAGCAGATTACGCGCAGAAAAAAAGGATCTCAAGAAGATCCTTTGATCTTTTCTACGGG
GTCTGACGCTCAGTGGAACGAAAACTCACGTTAAGGGATTTTGGTCATGCATGAGATCAGATCTTTTTTG
TAGAAATGTCTTGGTGTCCTCGTCCAATCAGGTAGCCATCTCTGAAATATCTGGCTCCGTTGCAACTCCG
AACGACCTGCTGGCAACGTAAAATTCTCCGGGGTAAAACTTAAATGTGGAGTAATGGAACCAGAAACGTC
TCTTCCCTTCTCTCTCCTTCCACCGCCCGTTACCGTCCCTAGGAAATTTTACTCTGCTGGAGAGCTTCTT
CTACGGCCCCCTTGCAGCAATGCTCTTCCCAGCATTACGTTGCGGGTAAAACGGAGGTCGTGTACCCGAC
CTAGCAGCCCAGGGATGGAAAAGTCCCGGCCGTCGCTGGCAATAATAGCGGGCGGACGCATGTCATGAGA
TTATTGGAAACCACCAGAATCGAATATAAAAGGCGAACACCTTTCCCAATTTTGGTTTCTCCTGACCCAA
AGACTTTAAATTTAATTTATTTGTCCCTATTTCAATCAATTGAACAACTATTTCGAAACGAGGAATTCAT
GTCTGATGCGGCTCCTTCATTGAGCAATCTATTTTATGATCCAACGTATAATCCTGGTCAAAGCACCATT
AACTACACTTCCATATATGGGAATGGATCTACCATCACTTTCGATGAGTTGCAAGGTTTAGTTAACAGTA
CTGTTACTCAGGCCATTATGTTTGGTGTCAGATGTGGTGCAGCTGCTTTGACTTTGATTGTCATGTGGAT
GACATCGAGAAGCAGAAAAACGCCGATTTTCATTATCAACCAAGTTTCATTGTTTTTAATCATTTTGCAT
TCTGCACTCTATTTTAAATATTTACTGTCTAATTACTCTTCAGTGACTTACGCTCTCACCGGATTTCCTC
AGTTCATCAGTAGAGGTGACGTTCATGTTTATGGTGCTACAAATATAATTCAAGTCCTTCTTGTGGCTTC
TATTGAGACTTCACTGGTGTTTCAGATAAAAGTTATTTTCACAGGCGACAACTTCAAAAGGATAGGTTTG
ATGCTGACGTCGATATCTTTCACTTTAGGGATTGCTACAGTTACCATGTATTTTGTAAGCGCTGTTAAAG
GTATGATTGTGACTTATAATGATGTTAGTGCCACCCAAGATAAATACTTCAATGCATCCACAATTTTACT
TGCATCCTCAATAAACTTTATGTCATTTGTCCTGGTAGTTAAATTGATTTTAGCTATTAGATCAAGAAGA
TTCCTTGGTCTCAAGCAGTTCGATAGTTTCCATATTTTACTCATAATGTCATGTCAATCTTTGTTGGTTC
CATCGATAATATTCATCCTCGCATACAGTTTGAAACCAAACCAGGGAACAGATGTCTTGACTACTGTTGC
AACATTACTTGCTGTATTGTCTTTACCATTATCATCAATGTGGGCCACGGCTGCTAATAATGCGTCGACC
ACCGTCTCCAAGACAGAGACCAGCCAAGTGGCGCCTGCCGCGGCCGCCAGCTTNNNNNNGAACAAAAACT
CATCTCAGAAGAGGATCTGAATAGCGCCGTCGACCATCATCATCATCATCATTGAGTTTTAGCCTTAGAC
ATGACTGTTCCTCAGTTCAAGTTGGGCACTTACGAGAAGACCGGTCTTGCTAGATTCTAATCAAGAGGAT
GTCAGAATGCCATTTGCCTGAGAGATGCAGGCTTCATTTTTGATACTTTTTTATTTGTAACCTATATAGT
ATAGGATTTTTTTTGTCATTTTGTTTCTTCTCGTACGAGCTTGCTCCTGATCAGCCTATCTCGCAGCTGA
TGAATATCTTGTGGTAGGGGTTTGGGAAAATCATTCGAGTTTGATGTTTTTCTTGGTATTTCCCACTCCT
CTTCAGAGTACAGAAGATTAAGTGAGACCTTCGTTTGTGCGGATCCCCCACACACCATAGCTTCAAAATG
TTTCTACTCCTTTTTTACTCTTCCAGATTTTCTCGGACTCCGCGCATCGCCGTACCACTTCAAAACACCC
AAGCACAGCATACTAAATTTTCCCTCTTTCTTCCTCTAGGGTGTCGTTAATTACCCGTACTAAAGGTTTG
GAAAAGAAAAAAGAGACCGCCTCGTTTCTTTTTCTTCGTCGAAAAAGGCAATAAAAATTTTTATCACGTT
TCTTTTTCTTGAAATTTTTTTTTTTAGTTTTTTTCTCTTTCAGTGACCTCCATTGATATTTAAGTTAATA
AACGGTCTTCAATTTCTCAAGTTTCAGTTTCATTTTTCTTGTTCTATTACAACTTTTTTTACTTCTTGTT
CATTAGAAAGAAAGCATAGCAATCTAATCTAAGGGCGGTGTTGACAATTAATCATCGGCATAGTATATCG
GCATAGTATAATACGACAAGGTGAGGAACTAAACCATGGCCAAGTTGACCAGTGCCGTTCCGGTGCTCAC
CGCGCGCGACGTCGCCGGAGCGGTCGAGTTCTGGACCGACCGGCTCGGGTTCTCCCGGGACTTCGTGGAG
GACGACTTCGCCGGTGTGGTCCGGGACGACGTGACCCTGTTCATCAGCGCGGTCCAGGACCAGGTGGTGC
CGGACAACACCCTGGCCTGGGTGTGGGTGCGCGGCCTGGACGAGCTGTACGCCGAGTGGTCGGAGGTCGT
GTCCACGAACTTCCGGGACGCCTCCGGGCCGGCCATGACCGAGATCGGCGAGCAGCCGTGGGGGCGGGAG
TTCGCCCTGCGCGACCCGGCCGGCAACTGCGTGCACTTCGTGGCCGAGGAGCAGGACTGACACGTCCGAC
GGCGGCCCACGGGTCCCAGGCCTCGGAGATCCGTCCCCCTTTTCCTTTGTCGATATCATGTAATTAGTTA
TGTCACGCTTACATTCACGCCCTCCCCCCACATCCGCTCTAACCGAAAAGGAAGGAGTTAGACAACCTGA
AGTCTAGGTCCCTATTTATTTTTTTATAGTTATGTTAGTATTAAGAACGTTATTTATATTTCAAATTTTT
CTTTTTTTTCTGTACAGACGCGTGTACGCATGTAACATTATACTGAAAACCTTGCTTGAGAAGGTTTTGG
GACGCTCGAAGGCTTTAATTTGCAAGCTGGAGACCAACATGTGAGCAAAAGGCCAGCAAAAGGCCAGGAA
CCGTAAAAAGGC
Features (pLannotate 1.2.2; 10 found; start..end, strand, type, name):
     16..604     -  rep_origin     ori: high-copy-number ColE1/pMB1/pBR322/pUC origin of replication
    695..1171    +  promoter       GAP promoter: promoter for Pichia pastoris glyceraldehyde-3-phosphate dehydrogenase
   1189..2124    +  CDS            STE2 (fragment): STE2_YEAST - Experimental evidence at protein level: Swiss-Prot protein existence level 1. Receptor for the peptide pheromone alpha factor, the mating factor of yeast. From Saccharomyces cerevisiae (strain ATCC 204508 / S288c) (Baker's yeast).
   2205..2222    +  CDS            capTEV™ (fragment): composite tag for in vivo biotinylation, TEV protease cleavage, and 6xHis tagging
   2232..2297    +  CDS            AOX1 (fragment): ALOX1_KOMPC - Experimental evidence at protein level: Swiss-Prot protein existence level 1. Major isoform of alcohol oxidase, which catalyzes the oxidation of methanol to formaldehyde and hydrogen peroxide, the first step in the methanol utilization pathway of methylotrophic yeasts. From Komagataella phaffii (strain ATCC 76273 / CBS 7435 / CECT 11047 / NRRL Y-11430 / Wegner 21-1) (Yeast) (Pichia pastoris).
   2301..2547    +  terminator     AOX1 terminator: Pichia pastoris AOX1; transcription terminator for AOX1
   2562..2973    +  promoter       TEF1 promoter: S. cerevisiae TEF1; promoter for EF-1α
   2980..3027    +  promoter       EM7 promoter: synthetic bacterial promoter&nbsp
   3046..3420    +  CDS            BleoR: antibiotic-binding protein; Sh ble from Streptoalloteichus hindustanus; confers resistance to bleomycin, phleomycin, and Zeocin™
   3486..3733    +  terminator     CYC1 terminator: S. cerevisiae CYC1; transcription terminator for CYC1
