>Addgene plasmid #133423 | pGAPZ-STE2-1D4 | addgene full sequence | sequence record 267651 | Addgene NGS Result
TTTTTGTAGAAATGTCTTGGTGTCCTCGTCCAATCAGGTAGCCATCTCTGAAATATCTGGCTCCGTTGCA
ACTCCGAACGACCTGCTGGCAACGTAAAATTCTCCGGGGTAAAACTTAAATGTGGAGTAATGGAACCAGA
AACGTCTCTTCCCTTCTCTCTCCTTCCACCGCCCGTTACCGTCCCTAGGAAATTTTACTCTGCTGGAGAG
CTTCTTCTACGGCCCCCTTGCAGCAATGCTCTTCCCAGCATTACGTTGCGGGTAAAACGGAGGTCGTGTA
CCCGACCTAGCAGCCCAGGGATGGAAAAGTCCCGGCCGTCGCTGGCAATAATAGCGGGCGGACGCATGTC
ATGAGATTATTGGAAACCACCAGAATCGAATATAAAAGGCGAACACCTTTCCCAATTTTGGTTTCTCCTG
ACCCAAAGACTTTAAATTTAATTTATTTGTCCCTATTTCAATCAATTGAACAACTATTTCGAAACGAGGA
ATTCATAATGTCTGATGCGGCTCCTTCATTGAGCAATCTATTTTATGATCCAACGTATAATCCTGGTCAA
AGCACCATTAACTACACTTCCATATATGGGAATGGATCTACCATCACTTTCGATGAGTTGCAAGGTTTAG
TTAACAGTACTGTTACTCAGGCCATTATGTTTGGTGTCAGATCAGGCGCCGCTGCTTTGACTTTGATTGT
CATGTGGATGACATCGAGAAGCAGAAAAACGCCGATTTTCATTATCAACCAAGTTTCATTGTTTTTAATC
ATTTTGCATTCTGCACTCTATTTTAAATATTTACTGTCTAATTACTCTTCAGTGACTTACGCTCTCACCG
GATTTCCTCAGTTCATCAGTAGAGGTGACGTTCATGTTTATGGTGCTACAAATATAATTCAAGTCCTTCT
TGTGGCTTCTATTGAGACTTCACTGGTGTTTCAGATAAAAGTTATTTTCACAGGCGACAACTTCAAAAGG
ATAGGTTTGATGCTGACGTCGATATCTTTCACTTTAGGGATTGCTACAGTTACCATGTATTTTGTAAGCG
CTGTTAAAGGTATGATTGTGACTTATAATGATGTTAGTGCCACCCAAGATAAATACTTCAATGCATCCAC
AATTTTACTTGCATCCTCAATAAACTTTATGTCATTTGTCCTGGTAGTTAAATTGATTTTAGCTATTAGA
TCAAGAAGATTCCTTGGTCTCAAGCAGTTCGATAGTTTCCATATTTTACTCATAATGTCAGCTCAATCTT
TGTTGGTACCATCGATAATATTCATCCTCGCATACAGTTTGAAACCAAACCAGGGAACAGATGTCTTGAC
TACTGTTGCAACATTACTTGCTGTATTGTCTTTACCATTATCATCAATGTGGGCCACGGCTGCTAATAAT
GCGTCGACCACCGTCTCCAAGACAGAGACCAGCCAAGTGGCGCCTGCCTAAGGATCCTAAGCGGCCGCCA
GCTTGGGCCCGAACAAAAACTCATCTCAGAAGAGGATCTGAATAGCGCCGTCGACCATCATCATCATCAT
CATTGAGTTTTAGCCTTAGACATGACTGTTCCTCAGTTCAAGTTGGGCACTTACGAGAAGACCGGTCTTG
CTAGATTCTAATCAAGAGGATGTCAGAATGCCATTTGCCTGAGAGATGCAGGCTTCATTTTTGATACTTT
TTTATTTGTAACCTATATAGTATAGGATTTTTTTTGTCATTTTGTTTCTTCTCGTACGAGCTTGCTCCTG
ATCAGCCTATCTCGCAGCTGATGAATATCTTGTGGTAGGGGTTTGGGAAAATCATTCGAGTTTGATGTTT
TTCTTGGTATTTCCCACTCCTCTTCAGAGTACAGAAGATTAAGTGAGACCTTCGTTTGTGCGGATCCCCC
ACACACCATAGCTTCAAAATGTTTCTACTCCTTTTTTACTCTTCCAGATTTTCTCGGACTCCGCGCATCG
CCGTACCACTTCAAAACACCCAAGCACAGCATACTAAATTTCCCCTCTTTCTTCCTCTAGGGTGTCGTTA
ATTACCCGTACTAAAGGTTTGGAAAAGAAAAAAGAGACCGCCTCGTTTCTTTTTCTTCGTCGAAAAAGGC
AATAAAAATTTTTATCACGTTTCTTTTTCTTGAAAATTTTTTTTTTTGATTTTTTTCTCTTTCGATGACC
TCCCATTGATATTTAAGTTAATAAACGGTCTTCAATTTCTCAAGTTTCAGTTTCATTTTTCTTGTTCTAT
TACAACTTTTTTTACTTCTTGCTCATTAGAAAGAAAGCATAGCAATCTAATCTAAGGGCGGTGTTGACAA
TTAATCATCGGCATAGTATATCGGCATAGTATAATACGACAAGGTGAGGAACTAAACCATGGCCAAGTTG
ACCAGTGCCGTTCCGGTGCTCACCGCGCGCGACGTCGCCGGAGCGGTCGAGTTCTGGACCGACCGGCTCG
GGTTCTCCCGGGACTTCGTGGAGGACGACTTCGCCGGTGTGGTCCGGGACGACGTGACCCTGTTCATCAG
CGCGGTCCAGGACCAGGTGGTGCCGGACAACACCCTGGCCTGGGTGTGGGTGCGCGGCCTGGACGAGCTG
TACGCCGAGTGGTCGGAGGTCGTGTCCACGAACTTCCGGGACGCCTCCGGGCCGGCCATGACCGAGATCG
GCGAGCAGCCGTGGGGGCGGGAGTTCGCCCTGCGCGACCCGGCCGGCAACTGCGTGCACTTCGTGGCCGA
GGAGCAGGACTGACACGTCCGACGCGGCCCGACGGGTCCGAGGCCTCGGAGATCCGTCCCCCTTTTCCTT
TGTCGATATCATGTAATTAGTTATGTCACGCTTACATTCACGCCCTCCCCCCACATCCGCTCTAACCGAA
AAGGAAGGAGTTAGACAACCTGAAGTCTAGGTCCCTATTTATTTTTTTATAGTTATGTTAGTATTAAGAA
CGTTATTTATATTTCAAATTTTTCTTTTTTTTCTGTACAGACGCGTGTACGCATGTAACATTATACTGAA
AACCTTGCTTGAGAAGGTTTTGGGACGCTCGAAGGCTTTAATTTGCAAGCTGGAGACCAACATGTGAGCA
AAAGGCCAGCAAAAGGCCAGGAACCGTAAAAAGGCCGCGTTGCTGGCGTTTTTCCATAGGCTCCGCCCCC
CTGACGAGCATCACAAAAATCGACGCTCAAGTCAGAGGTGGCGAAACCCGACAGGACTATAAAGATACCA
GGCGTTTCCCCCTGGAAGCTCCCTCGTGCGCTCTCCTGTTCCGACCCTGCCGCTTACCGGATACCTGTCC
GCCTTTCTCCCTTCGGGAAGCGTGGCGCTTTCTCATAGCTCACGCTGTAGGTATCTCAGTTCGGTGTAGG
TCGTTCGCTCCAAGCTGGGCTGTGTGCACGAACCCCCCGTTCAGCCCGACCGCTGCGCCTTATCCGGTAA
CTATCGTCTTGAGTCCAACCCGGTAAGACACGACTTATCGCCACTGGCAGCAGCCACTGGTAACAGGATT
AGCAGAGCGAGGTATGTAGGCGGTGCTACAGAGTTCTTGAAGTGGTGGCCTAACTACGGCTACACTAGAA
GAACAGTATTTGGTATCTGCGCTCTGCTGAAGCCAGTTACCTTCGGAAAAAGAGTTGGTAGCTCTTGATC
CGGCAAACAAACCACCGCTGGTAGCGGTGGTTTTTTTGTTTGCAAGCAGCAGATTACGCGCAGAAAAAAA
GGATCTCAAGAAGATCCTTTGATCTTTTCTACGGGGTCTGACGCTCAGTGGAACGAAAACTCACGTTAAG
GGATTTTGGTCATGCATGAGATCAGATCT
Features (pLannotate 1.2.2; 10 found; start..end, strand, type, name):
      1..477     +  promoter       GAP promoter: promoter for Pichia pastoris glyceraldehyde-3-phosphate dehydrogenase
    498..1433    +  CDS            STE2 (fragment): STE2_YEAST - Experimental evidence at protein level: Swiss-Prot protein existence level 1. Receptor for the peptide pheromone alpha factor, the mating factor of yeast. From Saccharomyces cerevisiae (strain ATCC 204508 / S288c) (Baker's yeast).
   1526..1543    +  CDS            capTEV™ (fragment): composite tag for in vivo biotinylation, TEV protease cleavage, and 6xHis tagging
   1553..1618    +  CDS            AOX1 (fragment): ALOX1_KOMPC - Experimental evidence at protein level: Swiss-Prot protein existence level 1. Major isoform of alcohol oxidase, which catalyzes the oxidation of methanol to formaldehyde and hydrogen peroxide, the first step in the methanol utilization pathway of methylotrophic yeasts. From Komagataella phaffii (strain ATCC 76273 / CBS 7435 / CECT 11047 / NRRL Y-11430 / Wegner 21-1) (Yeast) (Pichia pastoris).
   1622..1868    +  terminator     AOX1 terminator: Pichia pastoris AOX1; transcription terminator for AOX1
   1889..2296    +  promoter       TEF1 promoter: S. cerevisiae TEF1; promoter for EF-1α
   2303..2350    +  promoter       EM7 promoter: synthetic bacterial promoter&nbsp
   2369..2743    +  CDS            BleoR: antibiotic-binding protein; Sh ble from Streptoalloteichus hindustanus; confers resistance to bleomycin, phleomycin, and Zeocin™
   2809..3056    +  terminator     CYC1 terminator: S. cerevisiae CYC1; transcription terminator for CYC1
   3131..3719    -  rep_origin     ori: high-copy-number ColE1/pMB1/pBR322/pUC origin of replication
