[The description below was written by a language model from this plasmid's Addgene catalogue record and pLannotate feature annotations shown in this document.]
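Description:
pGAPZ-STE2-1D4 is a yeast expression plasmid built on the pGAPZ backbone for producing the Saccharomyces cerevisiae alpha-factor pheromone receptor STE2, a G protein-coupled receptor, in Pichia pastoris (the record calls the host "methanogenic"; Pichia is a methylotrophic yeast). Expression is driven by the constitutive Pichia GAP (glyceraldehyde-3-phosphate dehydrogenase) promoter and terminated by the AOX1 terminator, so no methanol induction is needed. The vector carries no alpha-factor secretion signal, so no heterologous leader is fused to the N-terminus of this membrane protein.

The insert is listed as 951 bp and is annotated as a STE2 fragment of about 936 bp, which suggests a truncated rather than full-length receptor, although the record does not describe the truncation. It carries two cysteine substitutions, C59S and C252A. The name implies a C-terminal 1D4 epitope tag, commonly used for immunoaffinity purification of membrane proteins, but the tag is not annotated in either feature table. A short 18 bp match downstream of STE2, labelled as a capTEV fragment, is the size of a 6xHis stretch and probably reflects the backbone's His tag. Whether it is in frame with the receptor is not stated.

Selection relies on a single Sh ble (BleoR) gene placed behind tandem TEF1 and EM7 promoters and followed by the CYC1 terminator. This arrangement confers Zeocin resistance in both yeast and E. coli. A high-copy ColE1/pUC-type origin supports bacterial propagation, and no yeast replication origin is annotated, consistent with genomic integration in Pichia. The depositor and NGS sequences (3,792 and 3,809 nt) show the same feature set and differ only slightly in length. The likely use is constitutive production of STE2 for purification and biochemical or structural study, though the record states only protein expression.
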