Addgene plasmid #133423: pGAPZ-STE2-1D4
Purpose: Yeast STE2 coding sequence in vector for protein expression in the methanogenic yeast Pichia pastoris, with GAP promoter.
Depositing lab: Gerhard Wagner. Depositing organization: Harvard Medical School.
Backbone
  Vector backbone: pGAPZ
  Backbone size w/o insert (bp): 2900
  Vector type: Yeast Expression
Growth in bacteria
  Bacterial resistance: Bleocin (Zeocin), 50 μg/mL
  Growth temperature: 37°C
  Growth strain: DH5alpha
  Copy number: Unknown
Gene/Insert
  Gene/Insert name: STE2
  Species: S. cerevisiae (budding yeast)
  Insert size (bp): 951
  Mutation: C59S, C252A. No alpha factor secretion signal in vector.
  Entrez Gene: STE2 (a.k.a. YFL026W)
  Cloning method: Restriction Enzyme; 5′ cloning site Unknown (unknown if destroyed); 3′ cloning site unknown (unknown if destroyed)
  Sequencing primers: 5′ unknown
Terms and licenses: Academic/Nonprofit Terms; Industry Terms: Not Available to Industry
Depositor comments: HMS clone ID number: ScCD00063805.
How to cite: pGAPZ-STE2-1D4 was a gift from Gerhard Wagner (Addgene plasmid # 133423 ; http://n2t.net/addgene:133423 ; RRID:Addgene_133423)
