>Addgene plasmid #133423 | pGAPZ-STE2-1D4 | depositor partial sequence | sequence record 256402 | Insert
ATGTCTGATGCGGCTCCTTCATTGAGCAATCTATTTTATGATCCAACGTATAATCCTGGTCAAAGCACCA
TTAACTACACTTCCATATATGGGAATGGATCTACCATCACTTTCGATGAGTTGCAAGGTTTAGTTAACAG
TACTGTTACTCAGGCCATTATGTTTGGTGTCAGATGTGGTGCAGCTGCTTTGACTTTGATTGTCATGTGG
ATGACATCGAGAAGCAGAAAAACGCCGATTTTCATTATCAACCAAGTTTCATTGTTTTTAATCATTTTGC
ATTCTGCACTCTATTTTAAATATTTACTGTCTAATTACTCTTCAGTGACTTACGCTCTCACCGGATTTCC
TCAGTTCATCAGTAGAGGTGACGTTCATGTTTATGGTGCTACAAATATAATTCAAGTCCTTCTTGTGGCT
TCTATTGAGACTTCACTGGTGTTTCAGATAAAAGTTATTTTCACAGGCGACAACTTCAAAAGGATAGGTT
TGATGCTGACGTCGATATCTTTCACTTTAGGGATTGCTACAGTTACCATGTATTTTGTAAGCGCTGTTAA
AGGTATGATTGTGACTTATAATGATGTTAGTGCCACCCAAGATAAATACTTCAATGCATCCACAATTTTA
CTTGCATCCTCAATAAACTTTATGTCATTTGTCCTGGTAGTTAAATTGATTTTAGCTATTAGATCAAGAA
GATTCCTTGGTCTCAAGCAGTTCGATAGTTTCCATATTTTACTCATAATGTCATGTCAATCTTTGTTGGT
TCCATCGATAATATTCATCCTCGCATACAGTTTGAAACCAAACCAGGGAACAGATGTCTTGACTACTGTT
GCAACATTACTTGCTGTATTGTCTTTACCATTATCATCAATGTGGGCCACGGCTGCTAATAATGCGTCGA
CCACCGTCTCCAAGACAGAGACCAGCCAAGTGGCGCCTGCC
